>Addgene plasmid #65456 | mVenus-PA-PKI | depositor partial sequence | sequence record 110980 | GFP-F covering LOV2, PKI
CCTTGGCTACTACACTTGAACGTATTGAGAAGAACTTTGTCATTACTGACCCAAGATTGCCAGATAATCC
CATTATATTCGCGTCCGATAGTTTCTTGCAGTTGACAGAATATAGCCGTGAAGAAATTTTGGGAAGAAAC
TGCAGGTTTCTACAAGGTCCTGAAACTGATCGCGCGACAGTGAGAAAAATTAGAGATGCCATAGATAACC
AAACAGAGGTCACTGTTCAGCTGATTAATTATACAAAGAGTGGTAAAAAGTTCTGGAACCTCTTTCACTT
GCAGCCTATGCGAGATCAGAAGGGAGATGTCCAGTACTTTATTGGGGTTCAGTTGGATGGAACTGAGCAT
GTCCGAGATGCTGCCGAGAGAGAGGGAGTCATGCTGATTAAGAAAACTGCAGAAAATATTGATGAGGGAC
GTACTGGTCGTCGTAATGCTATTTAGGAATTCTGCAGTCGACGGTACCGCGGGCCCGGGATCCACCGGAT
CTAG
