>Addgene plasmid #65456 | mVenus-PA-PKI | addgene partial sequence | sequence record 118139 | CMV-F 5'-CGCAAATGGGCGGTAGGCGTG-3'
GAGCAAGGGCGAGGAGCTGTTCACCGGGGTGGTGCCCATCCTGGTCGAGCTGGACGGCGACGTAAACGGC
CACAAGTTCAGCGTGTCCGGCGAGGGCGAGGGCGATGCCACCTACGGCAAGCTGACCCTGAAGTTGATCT
GCACCACCGGCAAGCTGCCCGTGCCCTGGCCCACCCTCGTGACCACCCTCGGCTACGGCCTGCAGTGCTT
CGCCCGCTACCCCGACCACATGAAGCAGCACGACTTCTTCAAGTCCGCCATGCCCGAAGGCTACGTCCAG
GAGCGCACCATCTTCTTCAAGGACGACGGCAACTACAAGACCCGCGCCGAGGTGAAGTTCGAGGGCGACA
CCCTGGTGAACCGCATCGAGCTGAAGGGCATCGACTTCAAGGAGGACGGCAACATCCTGGGGCACAAGCT
GGAGTACAACTACAACAGCCACAACGTCTATATCACCGCCGACAAGCAGAAGAACGGCATCAAGGCAAAC
TTCAAGATCCGCCACAACATCGAGGACGGCGGCGTGCAGCTCGCCGACCACTACCAGCAGAACACCCCCA
TCGGCGACGGCCCCGTGCTGCTGCCCGACAACCACTACCTGAGCTACCAGTCCAAACTGAGCAAAGACCC
CAACGAGAAGCGCGATCACATGGTCCTGCTGGAGTTCGTGACCGCCGCCGGGATCACTCTCGGCATGGAC
GAGCTGTACAAGTCCGGACTCAGATCTCGAGAAATGGGATCCTTGGCTACTACACTTGAACGTATTGAGA
AGAACTTTGTCATTACTGACCCAAGATTGCCAGATAATCCCATTATATTCGCGTCCGATAGTTTCTTGCA
GTTGACAGAATATAGCCGTGAAAAAATTTTGGGAAAAAAACTGCAGGTTTCTACAAGGTCCTGAAACTGA
TCGCGCGACAGTGAGAAAAATTAGAGATGCCATAGATAACCAAACAGA
