>Addgene plasmid #65456 | mVenus-PA-PKI | addgene partial sequence | sequence record 118265 | SV40pA-R 5'-GAAATTTGTGATGCTATTGC-3'
TTAGCTGCATAACAGTTACAACAACAATTGCATTCATTTTATGTTTCAGGTTCAGGGGGAGGTGTGGGAG
GTTTTTTAAAGCAAGTAAAACCTCTACAAATGTGGTATGGCTGATTATGATCAGTTATCTAGATCCGGTG
GATCCCGGGCCCGCGGTACCGTCGACTGCAGAATTCCTAAATAGCATTACGACGACCAGTACGTCCCTCA
TCAATATTTTCTGCAGTTTTCTTAATCAGCATGACTCCCTCTCTCTCGGCAGCATCTCGGACATGCTCAG
TTCCATCCAACTGAACCCCAATAAAGTACTGGACATCTCCCTTCTGATCTCGCATAGGCTGCAAGTGAAA
GAGGTTCCAGAACTTTTTACCACTCTTTGTATAATTAATCAGCTGAACAGTGACCTCTGTTTGGTTATCT
ATGGCATCTCTAATTTTTCTCACTGTCGCGCGATCAGTTTCAGGACCTTGTAGAAACCTGCAGTTTCTTC
CCAAAATTTCTTCACGGCTATATTCTGTCAACTGCAAGAAACTATCGGACGCGAATATAATGGGATTATC
TGGCAATCTTGGGTCAGTAATGACAAAGTTCTTCTCAATACGTTCAAGTGTAGTAGCCAAGGATCCCATT
TCTCGAGATCTGAGTCCGGACTTGTACAGCTCGTCCATGCCGAGAGTGATCCCGGCGGCGGTCACGAACT
CCAGCAGGACCATGTGATCGCGCTTCTCGTTGGGGTCTTTGCTCAGTTTGGACTGGTAGCTCAGGTAGTG
GTTGTCGGGCAGCAGCACGGGGCCGTCGCCGATGGGGGTGTTCTGCTGGTAGTGGTCGGCGAGCTGCACG
CCGCCGTCCTCGATGTTGTGGCGGATCTTGAAGTTTGCCTTGATGCCGTT
