>Addgene plasmid #65456 | mVenus-PA-PKI | depositor partial sequence | sequence record 118733 | LOV2F1 primer
GTACTTTATTGGGGTTCAGTTGGATGGAACTGAGCATGTCCGAGATGCTGCCGAGAGAGAGGGAGTCATG
CTGATTAAGAAAACTGCAGAAAATATTGATGAGGGACGTACTGGTCGTCGTAATGCTATTTAGGAATTCT
GCAGTCGACGGTACCGCGGGCCCGGGATCCACCGGATCTAGATAACTGATCATAATCAGCCATACCACAT
TTGTAGAGGTTTTACTTGCTTTAAAAAACCTCCCACACCTCCCCCTGAACCTGAAACATAAAATGAATGC
AATTGTTGTTGTTAACTTGTTTATTGCAGCTTATAATGGTTACAAATAAAGCAATAGCATCACAAATTTC
ACAAATAAAGCATTTTTTTCACTGCATTCTAGTTGTGGTTTGTCCAAACTCATCAATGTATCTTAAGGCG
TAAATTGTAAGCGTTAATATTTTGTTAAAATTCGCGTTAAATTTTTGTTAAATCAGCTCATTTTTTAACC
AATAGGCCGAAATCGGCAAAATCCCTTATAAATCAAAAGAATAGACCGAGATAGGGTTGAGTGTTGTTCC
AGTTTGGAACAAGAGTCCACTATTAAAGAACGTGGACTCCAACGTCAAAGGG
