[The description below was written by a language model from this plasmid's Addgene catalogue record.]
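Description:
mVenus-PA-PKI is a mammalian expression plasmid built on the pVenus-C1 backbone, with a recorded total size of about 5.2 kb. It is maintained as a high-copy plasmid in standard E. coli cloning strains under kanamycin selection. The record does not list the origin of replication or any mammalian selection marker, and no feature table is provided, so the exact arrangement of elements cannot be confirmed here.

The payload is a short synthetic insert of 27 bp, encoding a peptide derived from PKI, the protein kinase A inhibitor (linked in the record to the human PKIA and mouse Pkia genes). Expression is driven by the CMV promoter, a strong constitutive promoter for mammalian cells. The C1-type backbone and the construct name suggest that the peptide is expressed downstream of, and fused to, the yellow fluorescent protein mVenus, which would let expressing cells be identified and the fusion's distribution followed by microscopy. The stated purpose is photoactivatable inhibition of PKA, and the associated work concerns photoswitchable inhibitory peptides for manipulating endogenous kinase activity in living cells. The "PA" in the name denotes this photoactivatable design. However, the record does not name the light-sensing domain that confers photoswitching, and the very small listed insert implies that any such module is counted as part of the backbone rather than the insert.

The construct is typically transfected into cultured mammalian cells so that illumination can be used to inhibit endogenous PKA with spatial and temporal control, without needing to overexpress or mutate the kinase itself.
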