Addgene plasmid #65456: mVenus-PA-PKI
Purpose: photoactivatable PKA inhibition
Depositing lab: Klaus Hahn. Depositing organization: University of North Carolina at Chapel Hill. Publication: Manipulation of endogenous kinase activity in living cells using photoswitchable inhibitory peptides. Yi JJ, Wang H, Vilela M, Danuser G, Hahn KM. ACS Synth Biol. 2014 Nov 21;3(11):788-95. doi: 10.1021/sb5001356. Epub 2014 Jun 13. PubMed 24905630.
Backbone
  Vector backbone: pVenus-C1
  Backbone size w/o insert (bp): 5200
  Total vector size (bp): 5227
  Vector type: Mammalian Expression
Growth in bacteria
  Bacterial resistance: Kanamycin, 50 μg/mL
  Growth temperature: 37°C
  Growth strain: DH5alpha
  Copy number: High Copy
Gene/Insert
  Gene/Insert name: PKI
  Species: Synthetic
  Insert size (bp): 27
  Entrez Gene: PKIA (a.k.a. PRKACN1); Pkia (a.k.a. AI415001, PKIalpha)
  Promoter: CMV
  Cloning method: Unknown
  Sequencing primers: 5′ CMV-F or GFP-F
Terms and licenses: Academic/Nonprofit Terms; Industry Terms: Not Available to Industry
How to cite: mVenus-PA-PKI was a gift from Klaus Hahn (Addgene plasmid # 65456 ; http://n2t.net/addgene:65456 ; RRID:Addgene_65456)
